>Addgene plasmid #196077 | pSBbi-Hyg-dCas9-KRAB-MeCP2_hU6-A10 | addgene full sequence | sequence record 388982 | Addgene NGS Result
TTTTTGTTTTGAGGCTCCGGTGCCCGTCAGTGGGCAGAGCGCACATCGCCCACAGTCCCCGAGAAGTTGG
GGGGAGGGGTCGGCAATTGAACCGGTGCCTAGAGAAGGTGGCGCGGGGTAAACTGGGAAAGTGATGTCGT
GTACTGGCTCCGCCTTTTTCCCGAGGGTGGGGGAGAACCGTATATAAGTGCAGTAGTCGCCGTGAACGTT
CTTTTTCGCAACGGGTTTGCCGCCAGAACACAGGTAAGTGCCGTGTGTGGTTCCCGCGGGCCTGGCCTCT
TTACGGGTTATGGCCCTTGCGTGCCTTGAATTACTTCCACGCCCCTGGCTGCAGTACGTGATTCTTGATC
CCGAGCTTCGGGTTGGAAGTGGGTGGGAGAGTTCGAGGCCTTGCGCTTAAGGAGCCCCTTCGCCTCGTGC
TTGAGTTGAGGCCTGGCTTGGGCGCTGGGGCCGCCGCGTGCGAATCTGGTGGCACCTTCGCGCCTGTCTC
GCTGCTTTCGATAAGTCTCTAGCCATTTAAAATTTTTGATGACCTGCTGCGACGCTTTTTTTCTGGCAAG
ATAGTCTTGTAAATGCGGGCCAAGATCTGCACACTGGTATTTCGGTTTTTGGGGCCGCGGGCGGCGACGG
GGCCCGTGCGTCCCAGCGCACATGTTCGGCGAGGCGGGGCCTGCGAGCGCGGCCACCGAGAATCGGACGG
GGGTAGTCTCAAGCTGGCCGGCCTGCTCTGGTGCCTGGCCTCGCGCCGCCGTGTATCGCCCCGCCCTGGG
CGGCAAGGCTGGCCCGGTCGGCACCAGTTGCGTGAGCGGAAAGATGGCCGCTTCCCGGCCCTGCTGCAGG
GAGCTCAAAATGGAGGACGCGGCGCTCGGGAGAGCGGGCGGGTGAGTCACCCACACAAAGGAAAAGGGCC
TTTCCGTCCTCAGCCGTCGCTTCATGTGACTCCACGGAGTACCGGGCGCCGTCCAGGCACCTCGATTAGT
TCTCGAGCTTTTGGAGTACGTCGTCTTTAGGTTGGGGGGAGGGGTTTTATGCGATGGAGTTTCCCCATAC
TGAGTGGGTGGAGACTGAAGTTAGGCCAGCTTGGCACTTGATGTAATTCTCCTTGGAATTTGCCCTTTTT
GAGTTTGGATCTTGGTTCATTCTCAAGCCTCAGACAGTGGTTCAAAGTTTTTTTCTTCCATTTAAGGTGT
CGTGAAAACTACCCCAAGCTGGCCTCTGAGGCCGCCACCATGGACAAGAAGTACTCCATTGGGCTCGCTA
TCGGCACAAACAGCGTCGGCTGGGCCGTCATTACGGACGAGTACAAGGTGCCGAGCAAAAAATTCAAAGT
TCTGGGCAATACCGATCGCCACAGCATAAAGAAGAACCTCATTGGCGCCCTCCTGTTCGACTCCGGGGAG
ACGGCCGAAGCCACGCGGCTCAAAAGAACAGCACGGCGCAGATATACCCGCAGAAAGAATCGGATCTGCT
ACCTGCAGGAGATCTTTAGTAATGAGATGGCTAAGGTGGATGACTCTTTCTTCCATAGGCTGGAGGAGTC
CTTTTTGGTGGAGGAGGATAAAAAGCACGAGCGCCACCCAATCTTTGGCAATATCGTGGACGAGGTGGCG
TACCATGAAAAGTACCCAACCATATATCATCTGAGGAAGAAGCTTGTAGACAGTACTGATAAGGCTGACT
TGCGGTTGATCTATCTCGCGCTGGCGCATATGATCAAATTTCGGGGACACTTCCTCATCGAGGGGGACCT
GAACCCAGACAACAGCGATGTCGACAAACTCTTTATCCAACTGGTTCAGACTTACAATCAGCTTTTCGAA
GAGAACCCGATCAACGCATCCGGAGTTGACGCCAAAGCAATCCTGAGCGCTAGGCTGTCCAAATCCCGGC
GGCTCGAAAACCTCATCGCACAGCTCCCTGGGGAGAAGAAGAACGGCCTGTTTGGTAATCTTATCGCCCT
GTCACTCGGGCTGACCCCCAACTTTAAATCTAACTTCGACCTGGCCGAAGATGCCAAGCTTCAACTGAGC
AAAGACACCTACGATGATGATCTCGACAATCTGCTGGCCCAGATCGGCGACCAGTACGCAGACCTTTTTT
TGGCGGCAAAGAACCTGTCAGACGCCATTCTGCTGAGTGATATTCTGCGAGTGAACACGGAGATCACCAA
AGCTCCGCTGAGCGCTAGTATGATCAAGCGCTATGATGAGCACCACCAAGACTTGACTTTGCTGAAGGCC
CTTGTCAGACAGCAACTGCCTGAGAAGTACAAGGAAATTTTCTTCGATCAGTCTAAAAATGGCTACGCCG
GATACATTGACGGCGGAGCAAGCCAGGAGGAATTTTACAAATTTATTAAGCCCATCTTGGAAAAAATGGA
CGGCACCGAGGAGCTGCTGGTAAAGCTTAACAGAGAAGATCTGTTGCGCAAACAGCGCACTTTCGACAAT
GGAAGCATCCCCCACCAGATTCACCTGGGCGAACTGCACGCTATCCTCAGGCGGCAAGAGGATTTCTACC
CCTTTTTGAAAGATAACAGGGAAAAGATTGAGAAAATCCTCACATTTCGGATACCCTACTATGTAGGCCC
CCTCGCCCGGGGAAATTCCAGATTCGCGTGGATGACTCGCAAATCAGAAGAGACCATCACTCCCTGGAAC
TTCGAGGAAGTCGTGGATAAGGGGGCCTCTGCCCAGTCCTTCATCGAAAGGATGACTAACTTTGATAAAA
ATCTGCCTAACGAAAAGGTGCTTCCTAAACACTCTCTGCTGTACGAGTACTTCACAGTTTATAACGAGCT
CACCAAGGTCAAATACGTCACAGAAGGGATGAGAAAGCCAGCATTCCTGTCTGGAGAGCAGAAGAAAGCT
ATCGTGGACCTCCTCTTCAAGACGAACCGGAAAGTTACCGTGAAACAGCTCAAAGAAGACTATTTCAAAA
AGATTGAATGTTTCGACTCTGTTGAAATCAGCGGAGTGGAGGATCGCTTCAACGCATCCCTGGGAACGTA
TCACGATCTCCTGAAAATCATTAAAGACAAGGACTTCCTGGACAATGAGGAGAACGAGGACATTCTTGAG
GACATTGTCCTCACCCTTACGTTGTTTGAAGATAGGGAGATGATTGAAGAACGCTTGAAAACTTACGCTC
ATCTCTTCGACGACAAAGTCATGAAACAGCTCAAGAGGCGCCGATATACAGGATGGGGGCGGCTGTCAAG
AAAACTGATCAATGGGATCCGAGACAAGCAGAGTGGAAAGACAATCCTGGATTTTCTTAAGTCCGATGGA
TTTGCCAACCGGAACTTCATGCAGTTGATCCATGATGACTCTCTCACCTTTAAGGAGGACATCCAGAAAG
CACAAGTTTCTGGCCAGGGGGACAGTCTTCACGAGCACATCGCTAATCTTGCAGGTAGCCCAGCTATCAA
AAAGGGAATACTGCAGACCGTTAAGGTCGTGGATGAACTCGTCAAAGTAATGGGAAGGCATAAGCCCGAG
AATATCGTTATCGAGATGGCCCGAGAGAACCAAACTACCCAGAAGGGACAGAAGAACAGTAGGGAAAGGA
TGAAGAGGATTGAAGAGGGTATAAAAGAACTGGGGTCCCAAATCCTTAAGGAACACCCAGTTGAAAACAC
CCAGCTTCAGAATGAGAAGCTCTACCTGTACTACCTGCAGAACGGCAGGGACATGTACGTGGATCAGGAA
CTGGACATCAATCGGCTCTCCGACTACGACGTGGCTGCTATCGTGCCCCAGTCTTTTCTCAAAGATGATT
CTATTGATAATAAAGTGTTGACAAGATCCGATAAAGCTAGAGGGAAGAGTGATAACGTCCCCTCAGAAGA
AGTTGTCAAGAAAATGAAAAATTATTGGCGGCAGCTGCTGAACGCCAAACTGATCACACAACGGAAGTTC
GATAATCTGACTAAGGCTGAACGAGGTGGCCTGTCTGAGTTGGATAAAGCCGGCTTCATCAAAAGGCAGC
TTGTTGAGACACGCCAGATCACCAAGCACGTGGCCCAAATTCTCGATTCACGCATGAACACCAAGTACGA
TGAAAATGACAAACTGATTCGAGAGGTGAAAGTTATTACTCTGAAGTCTAAGCTGGTCTCAGATTTCAGA
AAGGACTTTCAGTTTTATAAGGTGAGAGAGATCAACAATTACCACCATGCGCATGATGCCTACCTGAATG
CAGTGGTAGGCACTGCACTTATCAAAAAATATCCCAAGCTTGAATCTGAATTTGTTTACGGAGACTATAA
AGTGTACGATGTTAGGAAAATGATCGCAAAGTCTGAGCAGGAAATAGGCAAGGCCACCGCTAAGTACTTC
TTTTACAGCAATATTATGAATTTTTTCAAGACCGAGATTACACTGGCCAATGGAGAGATTCGGAAGCGAC
CACTTATCGAAACAAACGGAGAAACAGGAGAAATCGTGTGGGACAAGGGTAGGGATTTCGCGACAGTCCG
GAAGGTCCTGTCCATGCCGCAGGTGAACATCGTTAAAAAGACCGAAGTACAGACCGGAGGCTTCTCCAAG
GAAAGTATCCTCCCGAAAAGGAACAGCGACAAGCTGATCGCACGCAAAAAAGATTGGGACCCCAAGAAAT
ACGGCGGATTCGATTCTCCTACAGTCGCTTACAGTGTACTGGTTGTGGCCAAAGTGGAGAAAGGGAAGTC
TAAAAAACTCAAAAGCGTCAAGGAACTGCTGGGCATCACAATCATGGAGCGATCAAGCTTCGAAAAAAAC
CCCATCGACTTTCTCGAGGCGAAAGGATATAAAGAGGTCAAAAAAGACCTCATCATTAAGCTTCCCAAGT
ACTCTCTCTTTGAGCTTGAAAACGGCCGGAAACGAATGCTCGCTAGTGCGGGCGAGCTGCAGAAAGGTAA
CGAGCTGGCACTGCCCTCTAAATACGTTAATTTCTTGTATCTGGCCAGCCACTATGAAAAGCTCAAAGGG
TCTCCCGAAGATAATGAGCAGAAGCAGCTGTTCGTGGAACAACACAAACACTACCTTGATGAGATCATCG
AGCAAATAAGCGAATTCTCCAAAAGAGTGATCCTCGCCGACGCTAACCTCGATAAGGTGCTTTCTGCTTA
CAATAAGCACAGGGATAAGCCCATCAGGGAGCAGGCAGAAAACATTATCCACTTGTTTACTCTGACCAAC
TTGGGCGCGCCTGCAGCCTTCAAGTACTTCGACACCACCATAGACAGAAAGCGGTACACCTCTACAAAGG
AGGTCCTGGACGCCACACTGATTCATCAGTCAATTACGGGGCTCTATGAAACAAGAATCGACCTCTCTCA
GCTCGGTGGAGACAGCAGGGCTGACCCCAAGAAGAAGAGGAAGGTGAGTGGTGGAGGAAGTGGCGGGTCA
GGGTCGATGGACGCGAAATCACTTACGGCATGGTCGAGAACACTGGTTACGTTCAAGGACGTGTTTGTGG
ACTTTACACGTGAGGAGTGGAAATTGCTGGATACTGCGCAACAAATTGTGTATCGAAATGTCATGCTTGA
GAATTACAAGAACCTCGTCAGTCTCGGATACCAGTTGACGAAACCGGATGTGATCCTTAGGCTCGAAAAG
GGGGAAGAACCTTGGCTGGTATCGGGAGGTGGTTCGGGTGGCTCTGGATCAAGCCCAAAGAAGAAACGGA
AGGTGGAAGCCTCAGTGCAGGTGAAAAGGGTGCTGGAAAAATCCCCCGGCAAACTCCTCGTGAAGATGCC
CTTCCAGGCTTCCCCTGGCGGAAAAGGTGAAGGGGGTGGCGCAACCACATCTGCCCAGGTCATGGTCATC
AAGCGACCTGGAAGGAAAAGAAAGGCCGAGGCTGACCCTCAGGCCATTCCAAAGAAACGGGGACGCAAGC
CAGGGTCCGTGGTCGCAGCTGCAGCAGCTGAGGCTAAGAAAAAGGCAGTGAAGGAAAGCTCCATCCGCAG
TGTGCAGGAGACTGTCCTGCCCATCAAGAAGAGGAAGACTAGGGAGACCGTGTCCATCGAGGTCAAAGAA
GTGGTCAAGCCCCTGCTCGTGTCCACCCTGGGCGAAAAATCTGGAAAGGGGCTCAAAACATGCAAGTCAC
CTGGACGGAAAAGCAAGGAGTCTAGTCCAAAGGGGCGCTCAAGCTCCGCTTCTAGTCCCCCTAAAAAGGA
ACACCATCACCATCACCATCACGCCGAGTCTCCTAAGGCTCCTATGCCACTGCTCCCACCACCTCCACCA
CCTGAGCCACAGTCAAGCGAAGACCCCATCAGCCCACCCGAGCCTCAGGATCTGTCCTCTAGTATTTGCA
AAGAGGAAAAGATGCCCAGAGCAGGCAGCCTGGAGAGTGATGGCTGTCCAAAAGAACCCGCCAAGACCCA
GCCTATGGTGGCAGCCGCTGCAACTACCACCACAACCACAACTACCACAGTGGCCGAAAAATACAAGCAT
CGCGGCGAGGGCGAACGAAAGGACATTGTGTCAAGCTCCATGCCCAGACCTAACCGGGAGGAACCAGTCG
ATAGTAGGACACCCGTGACTGAGAGAGTCTCATAGGGCCTGTCAGGCCAAGCTTGGGGATCAATTCTCTA
GAGCTCGCTGATCAGCCTCGACTGTGCCTTCTAGTTGCCAGCCATCTGTTGTTTGCCCCTCCCCCGTGCC
TTCCTTGACCCTGGAAGGTGCCACTCCCACTGTCCTTTCCTAATAAAATGAGGAAATTGCATCGCATTGT
CTGAGTAGGTGTCATTCTATTCTGGGGGGTGGGGTGGGGCAGGACAGCAAGGGGGAGGATTGGGAAGACA
ATAGCAGGCATGCTGGGGATGCGGTGGGCTCTATGGCTTCTGAGGCGGAAAGAACCAGCTGGGCCTACTA
GATAGCGGACCCCTTACCGAAACATCGCCGCATTCTGCAGAGGAGTCGAACTTAGTGTATGTAAACTTCT
GACCCACTGGAATTGTGATACAGTGAATTATAAGTGAAATAATCTGTCTGTAAACAATTGTTGGAAAAAT
GACTTGTGTCATGCACAAAGTAGATGTCCTAACTGACTTGCCAAAACTATTGTTTGTTAACAAGAAATTT
GTGGAGTAGTTGAAAAACGAGTTTTAATGACTCCAACTTAAGTGTATGTAAACTTCCGACTTCAACTGTA
TAGGGATCCAATTTTAACAAAATATTAACGCTTACAATTTCCTGATGCGGTATTTTCTCCTTACGCATCT
GTGCGGTATTTCACACCGCATCAGGTGGCACTTTTCGGGGAAATGTGCGCGGAACCCCTATTTGTTTATT
TTTCTAAATACATTCAAATATGTATCCGCTCATGAGACAATAACCCTGATAAATGCTTCAATAATATTGA
AAAAGGAAGAGTATGAGTATTCAACATTTCCGTGTCGCCCTTATTCCCTTTTTTGCGGCATTTTGCCTTC
CTGTTTTTGCTCACCCAGAAACGCTGGTGAAAGTAAAAGATGCTGAAGATCAGTTGGGTGCACGAGTGGG
TTACATCGAACTGGATCTCAACAGCGGTAAGATCCTTGAGAGTTTTCGCCCCGAAGAACGTTTTCCAATG
ATGAGCACTTTTAAAGTTCTGCTATGTGGCGCGGTATTATCCCGTATTGACGCCGGGCAAGAGCAACTCG
GTCGCCGCATACACTATTCTCAGAATGACTTGGTTGAGTACTCACCAGTCACAGAAAAGCATCTTACGGA
TGGCATGACAGTAAGAGAATTATGCAGTGCTGCCATAACCATGAGTGATAACACTGCGGCCAACTTACTT
CTGACAACGATCGGAGGACCGAAGGAGCTAACCGCTTTTTTGCACAACATGGGGGATCATGTAACTCGCC
TTGATCGTTGGGAACCGGAGCTGAATGAAGCCATACCAAACGACGAGCGTGACACCACGATGCCTGTAGC
AATGGCAACAACGTTGCGCAAACTATTAACTGGCGAACTACTTACTCTAGCTTCCCGGCAACAATTAATA
GACTGGATGGAGGCGGATAAAGTTGCAGGACCACTTCTGCGCTCGGCCCTTCCGGCTGGCTGGTTTATTG
CTGATAAATCTGGAGCCGGTGAGCGTGGGTCTCGCGGTATCATTGCAGCACTGGGGCCAGATGGTAAGCC
CTCCCGTATCGTAGTTATCTACACGACGGGGAGTCAGGCAACTATGGATGAACGAAATAGACAGATCGCT
GAGATAGGTGCCTCACTGATTAAGCATTGGTAACTGTCAGACCAAGTTTACTCATATATACTTTAGATTG
ATTTAAAACTTCATTTTTAATTTAAAAGGATCTAGGTGAAGATCCTTTTTGATAATCTCATGACCAAAAT
CCCTTAACGTGAGTTTTCGTTCCACTGAGCGTCAGACCCCGTAGAAAAGATCAAAGGATCTTCTTGAGAT
CCTTTTTTTCTGCGCGTAATCTGCTGCTTGCAAACAAAAAAACCACCGCTACCAGCGGTGGTTTGTTTGC
CGGATCAAGAGCTACCAACTCTTTTTCCGAAGGTAACTGGCTTCAGCAGAGCGCAGATACCAAATACTGT
TCTTCTAGTGTAGCCGTAGTTAGGCCACCACTTCAAGAACTCTGTAGCACCGCCTACATACCTCGCTCTG
CTAATCCTGTTACCAGTGGCTGCTGCCAGTGGCGATAAGTCGTGTCTTACCGGGTTGGACTCAAGACGAT
AGTTACCGGATAAGGCGCAGCGGTCGGGCTGAACGGGGGGTTCGTGCACACAGCCCAGCTTGGAGCGAAC
GACCTACACCGAACTGAGATACCTACAGCGTGAGCTATGAGAAAGCGCCACGCTTCCCGAAGGGAGAAAG
GCGGACAGGTATCCGGTAAGCGGCAGGGTCGGAACAGGAGAGCGCACGAGGGAGCTTCCAGGGGGAAACG
CCTGGTATCTTTATAGTCCTGTCGGGTTTCGCCACCTCTGACTTGAGCGTCGATTTTTGTGATGCTCGTC
AGGGGGGCGGAGCCTATGGAAAAACGCCAGCAACGCGGCCTTTTTACGGTTCCTGGCCTTTTGCTGGCCT
TTTGCTCACATGTTCTTTCCTGCGTTATCCCCTGATTCTGTGGATAACCGTATTACCGCCTTTGAGTGAG
CTGATACCGCTCGCCGCAGCCGAACGACCGAGCGCAGCGAGTCAGTGAGCGAGGAAGCGGATCCCTATAC
AGTTGAAGTCGGAAGTTTACATACACCTTAGCCAAATACATTTAAACTCACTTTTTCACAATTCCTGACA
TTTAATCCTAGTAAAAATTCCCTGTCTTAGGTCAGTTAGGATCACCACTTTATTTTAAGAATGTGAAATA
TCAGAATAATAGTAGAGAGAATGATTCATTTCAGCTTTTATTTCTTTCATCACATTCCCAGTGGGTCAGA
AGTTTACATACACTCGACTCCTCTGCAGAATGCGGCGATGTTTCGGTAAGGGGTCCCGAGTAGCTAGTTC
ATGGCAGCCAGCATATGGCATATGTTGCCAAACTCTAAACCAAATACTCATTCTGATGTTTTAAATGATT
TGCCCTCCCATATGTCCTTCCGAGTGAGAGACACAAAAAATTCCAACACACTATTGCAATGAAAATAAAT
TTCCTTTATTAGCCAGAAGTCAGATGCTCAAGGGGCTTCATGATGTCCCCATAATTTTTGGCAGAGGGAA
AAAGATCTCAGTGGTATTTGTGAGCCAGGGCATTGGCCACACCAGCCACCACCTTCTGATAGGCAGCCTG
CACCTGAGGAGTGAATTCACGACAGGCCTTCGAACTATTCCTTTGCCCTCGGACGAGTGCTGGGGCGTCG
GTTTCCACTATCGGCGAGTACTTCTACACAGCCATCGGTCCAGACGGCCGCGCTTCTGCGGGCGATTTGT
GTACGCCCGACAGTCCCGGCTCCGGATCGGACGATTGCGTCGCATCGACCCTGCGCCCAAGCTGCATCAT
CGAAATTGCCGTCAACCAAGCTCTGATAGAGTTGGTCAAGACCAATGCGGAGCATATACGCCCGGAGCCG
CGGCGATCCTGCAAGCTCCGGATGCCTCCGCTCGAAGTAGCGCGTCTGCTGCTCCATACAAGCCAACCAC
GGCCTCCAGAAGAAGATGTTGGCGACCTCGTATTGGGAATCCCCGAACATCGCCTCGCTCCAGTCAATGA
CCGCTGTTATGCGGCCATTGTCCGTCAGGACATTGTTGGAGCCGAAATCCGCGTGCACGAGGTGCCGGAC
TTCGGGGCAGTCCTCGGCCCAAAGCATCAGCTCATCGAGAGCCTGCGCGACGGACGCACTGACGGTGTCG
TCCATCACAGTTTGCCAGTGATACACATGGGGATCAGCAATCGCGCATATGAAATCACGCCATGTAGTGT
ATTGACCGATTCCTTGCGGTCCGAATGGGCCGAACCCGCTCGTCTGGCTAAGATCGGCCGCAGCGATCGC
ATCCATGGCCTCCGCGACCGGCTGCAGAACAGCGGGCAGTTCGGTTTCAGGCAGGTCTTGCAACGTGACA
CCCTGTGCACGGCGGGAGATGCAATAGGTCAGGCTCTCGCTGAATTCCCCAATGTCAAGCACTTCCGGAA
TCGGGAGCGCGGCCGATGCAAAGTGCCGATAAACATAACGATCTTTGTAGAAACCATCGGCGCAGCTATT
TACCCGCAGGACATATCCACGCCCTCCTACATCGAAGCTGAAAGCACGAGATTCTTCGCCCTCCGAGAGC
TGCATCAGGTCGGAGACGCTGTCGAACTTTTCGATCAGAAACTTCTCGACAGACGTCGCGGTGAGTTCAG
GCTTTTTCATGGTGGCCTCAGGTGCAGAGGTTTCTACAGGGAAAGAGAGAAAGGCTACAGTTAGTTTGCT
GTGATGATGCTAAGTGCCGAGGTCAGATGTCTATGGATTGTACACGGAATCCCAACGCAGGAACCAAAAA
ACACTCACCCAAAAAAATGGCGCTAAGGCCGAGAGAAAGGCGAAGTTCCGTCTACGGCTATATACCTTGA
AACAGGGGCGGCAGAAGTGACGCAACGCGGTTGCGCGGACGGCTTCCTGTGTTTTCATTGGTCGAAGCGT
TCTGCGCGTGCGCAGAGATTCCCCAGGGAAGGCGGGCCCTCTTCCGAATGTCCAATCCGGACATTCTTCC
GGTTGGACCTCCGCGGTCAGCGCTGTGCCCGGCGAGAGATCACGTGGGGCGCGGAGGCGGTGCTGCTGGG
GCACGGCCGTCCAGCCTCGGCGGCCATATTTTTGAGGGGCTGTTCATCTCGTTCACACGCTCTGTCCGCC
ATGTTTGTGAGTGGAAGCGCCATTACCCCTTCAAGCGACTGAAGGCTGCAGGGCCTCTGGTGGCCCGCAT
GGGGAGACCAGACCCGCCAGGCCCGCCTTTCCGCACTCAGTCCGGGCTTACTTTATTTTGTGAGACAGGG
TCTCGCCTAGAGGGAGGGCCTATTTCCCATGATTCCTTCATATTTGCATATACGATACAAGGCTGTTAGA
GAGATAATTGGAATTAATTTGACTGTAAACACAAAGATATTAGTACAAAATACGTGACGTAGAAAGTAAT
AATTTCTTGGGTAGTTTGCAGTTTTAAAATTATGTTTTAAAATGGACTATCATATGCTTACCGTAACTTG
AAAGTATTTCGATTTCTTGGCTTTATATATCTTGTGGAAAGGACGAAACACCGACCGCGGTTAACCCGTG
AGGGTTTTAGAGCTAGAAATAGCAAGTTAAAATAAGGCTAGTCCGTTATCAACTTGAAAAAGTGGCACCG
AGTCGGTGCT
Features (pLannotate 1.2.2; 16 found; start..end, strand, type, name):
     14..1195    +  promoter       EF-1α promoter: strong constitutive promoter for human elongation factor EF-1α
   1230..5333    +  CDS            Cas9m4: catalytically dead mutant of the Cas9 endonuclease from the Streptococcus pyogenes Type II CRISPR/Cas system RNA-guided DNA-binding protein that lacks endonuclease activity due to the mutations D10A, D839A, H840A, and N863A (Mali et al., 2013)
   5418..5630    +  CDS            KRBOX4 (fragment): KRBX4_HUMAN - Also known as ZNF673. Experimental evidence at protein level: Swiss-Prot protein existence level 1. From Homo sapiens (Human).
   5685..6542    +  CDS            MeCP2: transcriptional repression domain from rat methyl-CpG-binding protein 2 (Nan et al., 1997)
   6602..6826    +  polyA_signal   bGH poly(A) signal: bovine growth hormone polyadenylation signal
   6830..6851    +  promoter       SV40 promoter (fragment): SV40 enhancer and early promoter
   7150..7180    +  rep_origin     M13 ori (fragment): M13 bacteriophage origin of replication; arrow indicates direction of (+) strand synthesis
   7181..7231    -  misc_feature   bom (fragment): basis of mobility region from pBR322
   7258..7362    +  promoter       AmpR promoter: bla
   7363..8223    +  CDS            AmpR: β-lactamase; bla; confers resistance to ampicillin, carbenicillin, and related antibiotics
   8394..8982    +  rep_origin     ori: high-copy-number ColE1/pMB1/pBR322/pUC origin of replication
   9545..9600    -  polyA_signal   β-globin poly(A) signal: rabbit β-globin polyadenylation signal (Gil and Proudfoot, 1987)
   9671..9751    -  CDS            HBB (fragment): HBB_PONPY - Experimental evidence at transcript level: Swiss-Prot protein existence level 2. Involved in oxygen transport from the lung to the various peripheral tissues. From Pongo pygmaeus (Bornean orangutan).
   9765..10790   -  CDS            HygR: aminoglycoside phosphotransferase from E. coli; aph(4)-Ia; confers resistance to hygromycin
  11424..11664   +  promoter       U6 promoter: RNA polymerase III promoter for human U6 snRNA
  11694..11769   +  misc_RNA       gRNA scaffold: guide RNA scaffold for the Streptococcus pyogenes CRISPR/Cas9 system
