[The description below was written by a language model from this plasmid's Addgene catalogue record and pLannotate feature annotations shown in this document.]
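Description:
pSBbi-Hyg-dCas9-KRAB-MeCP2_hU6-A10 is an 11.8 kb mammalian expression plasmid for constitutive CRISPR interference, built by inserting a guide sequence against mouse Adam10 into the parental pSBbi-Hyg-dCas9-KRAB-MeCP2_hU6-SapI vector. The associated publication describes the series as transposon vectors, and the pSBbi name suggests a bidirectional Sleeping Beauty design. However, the transposon inverted repeats are not annotated in the feature table, so their positions cannot be confirmed from this record. In bacteria the plasmid is maintained at high copy through a ColE1/pUC-type origin and selected with ampicillin via the β-lactamase gene.

The main cassette uses the strong constitutive EF-1α promoter to drive a catalytically dead Streptococcus pyogenes Cas9 (annotated with the D10A, D839A, H840A and N863A mutations). This is fused in series to a KRAB-type repressor domain and the transcriptional repression domain of MeCP2, and the cassette ends in a bGH polyadenylation signal. This dual-repressor fusion binds DNA without cutting it and silences transcription at sites specified by the guide. A separate human U6 RNA polymerase III promoter expresses the Adam10-targeting spacer joined to the S. pyogenes gRNA scaffold; the spacer was cloned through SapI sites that were destroyed on insertion. A hygromycin phosphotransferase gene lies on the opposite strand, followed by a β-globin-derived fragment and the rabbit β-globin poly(A) signal, and it allows hygromycin B selection of mammalian cells. The promoter driving this marker is not annotated.

The construct is intended for stable knockdown of Adam10 in mouse cells, with all CRISPRi components carried on one plasmid.
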