Addgene plasmid #196077: pSBbi-Hyg-dCas9-KRAB-MeCP2_hU6-A10
Purpose: Constitutive CRISPRi vector conferring hygromycin B resistance, expressing gRNA targeting mouse Adam10.
Depositing lab: Joanna Bereta. Depositing organization: Jagiellonian University. Publication: Construction of a Set of Novel Transposon Vectors for Efficient Silencing of Protein and lncRNA Genes via CRISPR Interference. Czarnek M, Kochan J, Wawro M, Myrczek R, Bereta J. Mol Biotechnol. 2023 Jan 28. doi: 10.1007/s12033-023-00675-5. PubMed 36707469.
Backbone
  Vector backbone: pSBbi-Hyg-dCas9-KRAB-MeCP2_hU6-SapI
  Backbone size w/o insert (bp): 11767
  Total vector size (bp): 11770
  Vector type: Mammalian Expression, CRISPR
  Selectable markers: Hygromycin
Growth in bacteria
  Bacterial resistance: Ampicillin, 100 μg/mL
  Growth temperature: 37°C
  Growth strain: DH5alpha
  Copy number: High Copy
Gene/Insert
  Gene/Insert name: gRNA targeting Adam10
  Species: Synthetic
  Mutation: Cloned using SapI sites - destroyed after insertion
  Cloning method: Restriction Enzyme; 5′ cloning site SapI (destroyed during cloning); 3′ cloning site SapI (destroyed during cloning)
  Sequencing primers: 5′ GACTATCATATGCTTACCGT
Terms and licenses: Academic/Nonprofit Terms; Industry Terms: Not Available to Industry
How to cite: pSBbi-Hyg-dCas9-KRAB-MeCP2_hU6-A10 was a gift from Joanna Bereta (Addgene plasmid # 196077 ; http://n2t.net/addgene:196077 ; RRID:Addgene_196077)
